Addgene plasmid #241297: Syntaxin1A(K84TAG)-mCherry
Purpose: Mammalian expression of syntaxin-1(K84TAG) fused to mCherry for genetic code expansion via Amber codon supression
Depositing lab: Justin Taraska. Depositing organization: National Heart, Lung, and Blood Institute (NHLBI). Publication: A PIP2-stabilized syntaxin-1a structure mapped with transition metal ion FRET and unnatural fluorescent amino acids at the plasma membrane. Obashi K, Strub MP, Taraska JW. Structure. Volume 34, Issue 1, 8 January 2026, Pages 45-61.e4 10.1016/j.str.2025.10.001 PubMed 41290003.
Backbone
  Vector backbone: pEGFP-N1
  Backbone manufacturer: Clonetech
  Vector type: Mammalian Expression
Growth in bacteria
  Bacterial resistance: Kanamycin, 50 μg/mL
  Growth temperature: 37°C
  Growth strain: DH5alpha
  Copy number: High Copy
Gene/Insert
  Gene/Insert name: Syntaxin-1A
  Species: R. norvegicus (rat)
  Insert size (bp): 864
  Mutation: K84TAG
  Entrez Gene: Stx1a
  Promoter: CMV
  Tag / fusion protein: mCherry (C terminal on insert)
  Cloning method: Gibson Cloning
  Sequencing primers: 5′ CMV-F; 3′ SV40-pArev
Terms and licenses: Academic/Nonprofit Terms; Industry Terms: Not Available to Industry
How to cite: Syntaxin1A(K84TAG)-mCherry was a gift from Justin Taraska (Addgene plasmid # 241297 ; http://n2t.net/addgene:241297 ; RRID:Addgene_241297)
