[The description below was written by a language model from this plasmid's Addgene catalogue record and pLannotate feature annotations shown in this document.]
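Description:
Syntaxin1A(K84TAG)-mCherry is a mammalian expression plasmid of about 5.5 kb built on the pEGFP-N1 backbone, with mCherry occupying the position normally held by the fluorescent protein. It is propagated in E. coli from a high-copy ColE1/pUC-type origin and selected with kanamycin. The NeoR/KanR (Tn5 aminoglycoside phosphotransferase) cassette is driven by both a bacterial promoter and the SV40 early promoter and terminated by the HSV TK poly(A) signal, so the same marker can also confer G418 resistance in mammalian cells. The backbone also carries an f1 origin and an SV40 origin fragment. The short ble, large T antigen and bGH poly(A) fragments called by the annotation software appear to be partial matches to backbone sequence rather than functional elements.

The payload is the 864 bp rat syntaxin-1A (Stx1a) coding sequence, inserted by Gibson assembly downstream of the CMV immediate-early enhancer and promoter. It is joined through a short linker to a C-terminal mCherry, followed by the SV40 poly(A) signal. Syntaxin-1A is a plasma-membrane SNARE protein that acts with SNAP25 and VAMP2 in calcium-dependent exocytosis. The codon for lysine 84 has been replaced with an amber (TAG) stop codon, so full-length protein, and therefore the downstream mCherry signal, should be produced only when the stop is suppressed. Suppression requires an orthogonal tRNA/aminoacyl-tRNA synthetase pair and an unnatural amino acid, neither of which this plasmid supplies. Red fluorescence thus doubles as a readout of successful incorporation. The associated work used site-specific fluorescent unnatural amino acids and transition metal ion FRET to map syntaxin-1A structure at the plasma membrane.
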