Features (pLannotate 1.2.2; 16 found; start..end, strand, type, name):
     61..364     +  enhancer       CMV enhancer: human cytomegalovirus immediate early enhancer
    365..568     +  promoter       CMV promoter: human cytomegalovirus (CMV) immediate early promoter
    613..1476    +  CDS            Stx1a: STX1A_RAT - Also known as Sap. Experimental evidence at protein level: Swiss-Prot protein existence level 1. Plays an essential role in hormone and neurotransmitter calcium-dependent exocytosis and endocytosis (PubMed:7901002, PubMed:17301173, PubMed:18167541, PubMed:20484665, PubMed:22411134, PubMed:28813412). Part of the SNARE (Soluble NSF Attachment Receptor) complex composed of SNAP25, STX1A and VAMP2 which mediates the fusion of synaptic vesicles with the presynaptic plasma membrane (PubMed:14665625, PubMed:16888141, PubMed:19571812). STX1A and SNAP25 are localized on the plasma membrane
   1495..2199    +  CDS            mCherry: mCherry is a basic (constitutively fluorescent) red fluorescent protein published in 2004, derived from Discosoma sp.. It is reported to be a very rapidly-maturing monomer with low acid sensitivity.
   2202..2229    +  misc_feature   MCS (fragment): multiple cloning site
   2246..2330    +  CDS            large T antigen (fragment): large T antigen from SV40 (simian virus 40)
   2353..2474    +  polyA_signal   SV40 poly(A) signal: SV40 polyadenylation signal
   2508..2936    -  rep_origin     f1 ori (sequence partly withheld): f1 bacteriophage origin of replication; arrow indicates direction of (+) strand synthesis
   2963..3067    +  promoter       AmpR promoter: bla
   3069..3276    +  promoter       SV40 promoter (fragment): SV40 enhancer and early promoter
   3269..3370    +  rep_origin     SV40 ori (fragment): SV40 origin of replication
   3419..4213    +  CDS            NeoR/KanR: aminoglycoside phosphotransferase from Tn5; aph(3')-II (or nptII); confers resistance to neomycin, kanamycin, and G418 (Geneticin®)
   4234..4386    +  CDS            ble (fragment): BLE_KLEPN - Experimental evidence at protein level: Swiss-Prot protein existence level 1. Binding protein with a strong affinity to the bleomycin family of antibiotics. Binds to CL990; an antimitotic-antibiotic compound. From Klebsiella pneumoniae.
   4445..4492    +  polyA_signal   HSV TK poly(A) signal: herpes simplex virus thymidine kinase polyadenylation signal (Cole and Stacy, 1985)
   4583..4599    -  polyA_signal   bGH poly(A) signal (fragment): bovine growth hormone polyadenylation signal
   4821..5409    +  rep_origin     ori: high-copy-number ColE1/pMB1/pBR322/pUC origin of replication
>Addgene plasmid #241297 | Syntaxin1A(K84TAG)-mCherry | addgene full sequence | sequence record 481092 | Addgene NGS Result
TAGTTATTAATAGTAATCAATTACGGGGTCATTAGTTCATAGCCCATATATGGAGTTCCGCGTTACATAA
CTTACGGTAAATGGCCCGCCTGGCTGACCGCCCAACGACCCCCGCCCATTGACGTCAATAATGACGTATG
TTCCCATAGTAACGCCAATAGGGACTTTCCATTGACGTCAATGGGTGGAGTATTTACGGTAAACTGCCCA
CTTGGCAGTACATCAAGTGTATCATATGCCAAGTACGCCCCCTATTGACGTCAATGACGGTAAATGGCCC
GCCTGGCATTATGCCCAGTACATGACCTTATGGGACTTTCCTACTTGGCAGTACATCTACGTATTAGTCA
TCGCTATTACCATGGTGATGCGGTTTTGGCAGTACATCAATGGGCGTGGATAGCGGTTTGACTCACGGGG
ATTTCCAAGTCTCCACCCCATTGACGTCAATGGGAGTTTGTTTTGGCACCAAAATCAACGGGACTTTCCA
AAATGTCGTAACAACTCCGCCCCATTGACGCAAATGGGCGGTAGGCGTGTACGGTGGGAGGTCTATATAA
GCAGAGCTGGTTTAGTGAACCGTCAGATCCGCTAGCGCTACCGGTCGCCACCATGAAGGACCGAACCCAG
GAGCTCCGCACGGCCAAGGACAGCGATGACGACGATGATGTCACTGTCACTGTGGACCGAGACCGCTTCA
TGGATGAGTTCTTTGAACAGGTGGAAGAGATCCGGGGCTTTATTGACAAGATTGCTGAAAACGTGGAGGA
GGTGAAGAGGAAACACAGCGCCATCCTGGCCTCCCCGAACCCCGATGAGAAGACCAAGGAGGAACTGGAG
GAGCTCATGTCGGACATTAAGTAGACAGCGAACAAAGTTCGCTCCAAGCTAAAGAGCATCGAGCAGAGCA
TCGAGCAGGAGGAAGGTCTGAACCGCTCGTCGGCGGACCTGAGGATCCGGAAGACGCAGCATTCCACGCT
GTCCCGAAAGTTTGTGGAGGTCATGTCCGAGTACAACGCCACTCAGTCAGACTACCGAGAACGCTGCAAA
GGGCGCATCCAGAGGCAGCTGGAGATCACTGGCCGGACCACGACCAGTGAGGAGTTGGAAGACATGCTGG
AGAGTGGGAATCCCGCCATCTTTGCCTCTGGGATCATCATGGACTCCAGCATCTCGAAGCAGGCCCTCAG
TGAGATCGAGACCAGGCACAGTGAGATCATCAAGTTGGAGAACAGCATCCGGGAGCTACACGATATGTTC
ATGGACATGGCCATGCTGGTGGAGAGCCAGGGGGAGATGATTGACAGGATCGAGTACAATGTGGAACACG
CTGTGGACTACGTGGAGAGGGCCGTGTCTGACACCAAGAAGGCCGTCAAGTACCAGAGCAAGGCACGCAG
GAAGAAGATCATGATCATCATTTGCTGTGTGATTCTGGGCATCATCATCGCCTCCACCATCGGGGGCATC
TTTGGAGGCGGATCCGGAGGGTCTATGGTGAGCAAGGGCGAGGAGGATAACATGGCCATCATCAAGGAGT
TCATGCGCTTCAAGGTGCACATGGAGGGCTCCGTGAACGGCCACGAGTTCGAGATCGAGGGCGAGGGCGA
GGGCCGCCCCTACGAGGGCACCCAGACCGCCAAGCTGAAGGTGACCAAGGGTGGCCCCCTGCCCTTCGCC
TGGGACATCCTGTCCCCTCAGTTCATGTACGGCTCCAAGGCCTACGTGAAGCACCCCGCCGACATCCCCG
ACTACTTGAAGCTGTCCTTCCCCGAGGGCTTCAAGTGGGAGCGCGTGATGAACTTCGAGGACGGCGGCGT
GGTGACCGTGACCCAGGACTCCTCCCTGCAGGACGGCGAGTTCATCTACAAGGTGAAGCTGCGCGGCACC
AACTTCCCCTCCGACGGCCCCGTAATGCAGAAGAAGACCATGGGCTGGGAGGCCTCCTCCGAGCGGATGT
ACCCCGAGGACGGCGCCCTGAAGGGCGAGATCAAGCAGAGGCTGAAGCTGAAGGACGGCGGCCACTACGA
CGCTGAGGTCAAGACCACCTACAAGGCCAAGAAGCCCGTGCAGCTGCCCGGCGCCTACAACGTCAACATC
AAGTTGGACATCACCTCCCACAACGAGGACTACACCATCGTGGAACAGTACGAACGCGCCGAGGGCCGCC
ACTCCACCGGCGGCATGGACGAGCTGTACTGAGTCGACGGTACCGCGGGCCCGGGATCCACCGGATCTAG
ATAACTGATCATAATCAGCCATACCACATTTGTAGAGGTTTTACTTGCTTTAAAAAACCTCCCACACCTC
CCCCTGAACCTGAAACATAAAATGAATGCAATTGTTGTTGTTAACTTGTTTATTGCAGCTTATAATGGTT
ACAAATAAAGCAATAGCATCACAAATTTCACAAATAAAGCATTTTTTTCACTGCATTCTAGTTGTGGTTT
GTCCAAACTCATCAATGTATCTTAACGCGTAAATTGTAAGCGTTAATATTTTGTTAAAATTCGCGTTAAA
TTTTTGTTAAATCAGCTCATTTTTTAACCAATAGGCCGAAATCGGCAAAATCCCTTATAAATCAAAAGAA
TAGACCGAGATAGGGT
[37 nt withheld, positions 2607-2643]
AAAGAACGTGGACTCCAACGTCAAAGG
[49 nt withheld, positions 2671-2719]
T
[91 nt withheld, positions 2721-2811]
G
[124 nt withheld, positions 2813-2936]
CAGGTGGCACTTTTCGGGGAAATGTGCGCGGAACCCCTATTTGTTTATTTTTCTAAATACATTCAAATAT
GTATCCGCTCATGAGACAATAACCCTGATAAATGCTTCAATAATATTGAAAAAGGAAGAGTCCTGAGGCG
GAAAGAACCAGCTGTGGAATGTGTGTCAGTTAGGGTGTGGAAAGTCCCCAGGCTCCCCAGCAGGCAGAAG
TATGCAAAGCATGCATCTCAATTAGTCAGCAACCAGGTGTGGAAAGTCCCCAGGCTCCCCAGCAGGCAGA
AGTATGCAAAGCATGCATCTCAATTAGTCAGCAACCATAGTCCCGCCCCTAACTCCGCCCCATGGCTGAC
TAATTTTTTTTATTTATGCAGAGGCCGAGGCCGCCTCGGCCTCTGAGCTATTCCAGAAGTAGTGAGGAGG
CTTTTTTGGAGGCCTAGGCTTTTGCAAAGATCGATCAAGAGACAGGATGAGGATCGTTTCGCATGATTGA
ACAAGATGGATTGCACGCAGGTTCTCCGGCCGCTTGGGTGGAGAGGCTATTCGGCTATGACTGGGCACAA
CAGACAATCGGCTGCTCTGATGCCGCCGTGTTCCGGCTGTCAGCGCAGGGGCGCCCGGTTCTTTTTGTCA
AGACCGACCTGTCCGGTGCCCTGAATGAACTGCAAGACGAGGCAGCGCGGCTATCGTGGCTGGCCACGAC
GGGCGTTCCTTGCGCAGCTGTGCTCGACGTTGTCACTGAAGCGGGAAGGGACTGGCTGCTATTGGGCGAA
GTGCCGGGGCAGGATCTCCTGTCATCTCACCTTGCTCCTGCCGAGAAAGTATCCATCATGGCTGATGCAA
TGCGGCGGCTGCATACGCTTGATCCGGCTACCTGCCCATTCGACCACCAAGCGAAACATCGCATCGAGCG
AGCACGTACTCGGATGGAAGCCGGTCTTGTCGATCAGGATGATCTGGACGAAGAGCATCAGGGGCTCGCG
CCAGCCGAACTGTTCGCCAGGCTCAAGGCGAGCATGCCCGACGGCGAGGATCTCGTCGTGACCCATGGCG
ATGCCTGCTTGCCGAATATCATGGTGGAAAATGGCCGCTTTTCTGGATTCATCGACTGTGGCCGGCTGGG
TGTGGCGGACCGCTATCAGGACATAGCGTTGGCTACCCGTGATATTGCTGAAGAGCTTGGCGGCGAATGG
GCTGACCGCTTCCTCGTGCTTTACGGTATCGCCGCTCCCGATTCGCAGCGCATCGCCTTCTATCGCCTTC
TTGACGAGTTCTTCTGAGCGGGACTCTGGGGTTCGAAATGACCGACCAAGCGACGCCCAACCTGCCATCA
CGAGATTTCGATTCCACCGCCGCCTTCTATGAAAGGTTGGGCTTCGGAATCGTTTTCCGGGACGCCGGCT
GGATGATCCTCCAGCGCGGGGATCTCATGCTGGAGTTCTTCGCCCACCCTAGGGGGAGGCTAACTGAAAC
ACGGAAGGAGACAATACCGGAAGGAACCCGCGCTATGACGGCAATAAAAAGACAGAATAAAACGCACGGT
GTTGGGTCGTTTGTTCATAAACGCGGGGTTCGGTCCCAGGGCTGGCACTCTGTCGATACCCCACCGAGAC
CCCATTGGGGCCAATACGCCCGCGTTTCTTCCTTTTCCCCACCCCACCCCCCAAGTTCGGGTGAAGGCCC
AGGGCTCGCAGCCAACGTCGGGGCGGCAGGCCCTGCCATAGCCTCAGGTTACTCATATATACTTTAGATT
GATTTAAAACTTCATTTTTAATTTAAAAGGATCTAGGTGAAGATCCTTTTTGATAATCTCATGACCAAAA
TCCCTTAACGTGAGTTTTCGTTCCACTGAGCGTCAGACCCCGTAGAAAAGATCAAAGGATCTTCTTGAGA
TCCTTTTTTTCTGCGCGTAATCTGCTGCTTGCAAACAAAAAAACCACCGCTACCAGCGGTGGTTTGTTTG
CCGGATCAAGAGCTACCAACTCTTTTTCCGAAGGTAACTGGCTTCAGCAGAGCGCAGATACCAAATACTG
TTCTTCTAGTGTAGCCGTAGTTAGGCCACCACTTCAAGAACTCTGTAGCACCGCCTACATACCTCGCTCT
GCTAATCCTGTTACCAGTGGCTGCTGCCAGTGGCGATAAGTCGTGTCTTACCGGGTTGGACTCAAGACGA
TAGTTACCGGATAAGGCGCAGCGGTCGGGCTGAACGGGGGGTTCGTGCACACAGCCCAGCTTGGAGCGAA
CGACCTACACCGAACTGAGATACCTACAGCGTGAGCTATGAGAAAGCGCCACGCTTCCCGAAGGGAGAAA
GGCGGACAGGTATCCGGTAAGCGGCAGGGTCGGAACAGGAGAGCGCACGAGGGAGCTTCCAGGGGGAAAC
GCCTGGTATCTTTATAGTCCTGTCGGGTTTCGCCACCTCTGACTTGAGCGTCGATTTTTGTGATGCTCGT
CAGGGGGGCGGAGCCTATGGAAAAACGCCAGCAACGCGGCCTTTTTACGGTTCCTGGCCTTTTGCTGGCC
TTTTGCTCACATGTTCTTTCCTGCGTTATCCCCTGATTCTGTGGATAACCGTATTACCGCCATGCAT
